Addgene plasmid #70115: pAG4
Purpose: (Empty Backbone) Tn7-based lux reporter for promoter cloning in bacteria
Depositing lab: Thomas Lewis. Depositing organization: Montana State University. Publication: An improved Tn7-lux reporter for broad host range, chromosomally-integrated promoter fusions in Gram-negative bacteria. Glassing A, Lewis TA. J Microbiol Methods. 2015 Sep 1;118:75-77. doi: 10.1016/j.mimet.2015.08.016. PubMed 26341612.
Backbone
  Vector backbone: pUC18
  Modifications to backbone: Modified from pUC18-mini-Tn7T-Gm-lux (AY962893.1) with deletions of nt 1053-1113 and 2042-2503.
  Vector type: Bacterial Expression
  Promoter: none
  Selectable markers: Gentamicin
Growth in bacteria
  Bacterial resistance: Gentamicin, 10 μg/mL
  Growth temperature: 37°C
  Growth strain: DH5alpha
  Copy number: High Copy
Gene/Insert
  Cloning method: Restriction Enzyme
  Sequencing primers: 5′ pCR8_R1 cgaaccgaacaggcttatgt
Resource information
  A portion of this plasmid was derived from a plasmid made by: H. Schweizer
Terms and licenses: Academic/Nonprofit Terms; Industry Terms: Not Available to Industry
Depositor comments: See J. Microbio. Methods 2015 118:75-79 for details The authors used this vector along with a Tn7 transposase encoding plasmid, pTNS1.
How to cite: pAG4 was a gift from Thomas Lewis (Addgene plasmid # 70115 ; http://n2t.net/addgene:70115 ; RRID:Addgene_70115)
