[The description below was written by a language model from this plasmid's Addgene catalogue record.]
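Description:
pAG4 is an empty-backbone, promoterless lux reporter vector built for making chromosomally integrated promoter fusions in Gram-negative bacteria. It is based on pUC18 and was derived from pUC18-mini-Tn7T-Gm-lux by removing two internal segments; the record gives the coordinates of these deletions but does not explain what they removed or why. The plasmid is maintained at high copy in standard E. coli cloning strains such as DH5alpha, and gentamicin resistance is the recorded selectable marker, used for propagating the plasmid.

The payload is a mini-Tn7 transposable element carrying a bacterial luciferase (lux) reporter with no promoter upstream. A candidate promoter fragment is inserted by restriction enzyme cloning so that light output reports its transcriptional activity. In mini-Tn7 systems of this kind, the cargo lying between the Tn7 ends is moved into the host chromosome by Tn7 transposase supplied in trans. The depositors note using pAG4 together with the transposase-encoding helper plasmid pTNS1. Tn7 generally inserts at a specific, neutral chromosomal attachment site, which gives a stable single-copy fusion and avoids the copy-number effects associated with plasmid-borne reporters. Because pUC-type replicons are typically not maintained outside enteric hosts, such vectors usually behave as suicide delivery plasmids in many target species, although the record does not state this explicitly.

No feature table was supplied, so the exact arrangement of the cloning sites, the lux genes, any terminators and the Tn7 ends cannot be confirmed here. The associated publication describes the construct as an improved Tn7-lux reporter for broad-host-range use.
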