>Addgene plasmid #70115 | pAG4 | addgene partial sequence | sequence record 129710 | Spect-R 5'-ACTTTGTTTTAGGGCGACTG-3'
GCTGCTCCATAACATCAAACATCGACCCACGGCGTAACGCGCTTGCTGCTTGGATGCCCGAGGCATAGAC
TGTACAAAAAAACAGTCATAACAAGCCATGAAAACCGCCACTGCGCCGTTACCACCGCTGCGTTCGGTCA
AGGTTCTGGACCAGTTGCGTGAGCGCATACGCTACTTGCATTACAGTTTACGAACCGAACAGGCTTATGT
CAATTCGATCCATTGCTGTTGACAAAGGGAATCAGGGGATCTTGAAGTTCCTATTCCGAAGTTCCTATTC
TCTAGAAAGTATAGGAACTTCAGAGCGCTTTTGAAGCTAATTCGATCATGCATGAGCTCACTAGTGGATC
CCCCGGGCTGCAGGAATTCGATCATGGATGGCAAATATGACTAAAAAAATTTCATTCATTATTAACGGCC
AGGTTGAAATCTTTCCCGAAAGTGATGATTTAGTGCAATCCATTAATTTTGGTGATAATAGTGTTTACCT
GCCAATATTGAATGACTCTCATGTAAAAAACATTATTGATTGTAATGGAAATAACGAATTACGGTTGCAT
AACATTGTCAATTTTCTCTATACGGTAGGGCAAAGATGGAAAAATGAAGAATACTCAAGACGCAGGACAT
ACATTCGTGACTTAAAAAAATATATGGGATATTCAGAAGAAATGGCTAAGCTAGAGGCCAATTGGATATC
TATGATTTTATGTTCTAAAGGCGGCCTTTATGATGTTGT
