>Addgene plasmid #70115 | pAG4 | addgene partial sequence | sequence record 132347 | Tn7-end 5'-GGGGTGGAAATGGAGTTTTT-3'
CTGGGTGTAGCGTCGTAAGCTAATACGAAAATTAAAAATGACAAAATAGTTTGGAACTAGATTTCACTTA
TCTGGTTGGCCTGCAAGGCCTTCGCGAGGTACCCAATTCCTTTAATCCCTTTAATTCCTGGATTTTTTCT
CCGAAATCTGGGAGCGTATAAACATCTGGACTCGTATAAATCAGTTGACTGGTTTCTATGCCTTCTTTGC
CACATATTATATGTATATCAACTAATACCGTATTATTATCATAACCTATAGACATAGTTCCATTGTATTT
TAGCGCGTTCTCAAATTCTTCTTTTGATGGATACGATGATCCATCTCCGTACTTTTTCGTTAACGATTTG
CTTACTGGCTTCACAAGTCTGCCAATATTAATCTCTAATCTTTTAAATTTCCCATTTAAAAAAAATGCCA
TTGCTTCACGCTTTTTGTTAGCAAACGAAAAGTCAGAACATGAATAAAGTGATACTTCTTCTATTCGAGA
ATCTCCCTCAAATTTTTCAAAATCACATAACCTCTTCGAAAGAAACTCTTCTTCTGTCATGCCAAACTTT
GCATCTTTATACCCATCAACTGCCATTGCACCAAAGCTAATCATTCCCAATGCAAGCATAACTGCCAATT
TTTTCATGTTATCTCCTTTTGCTTTGAGCCAATAATAACAATGAGAACAATGTTAAACCAACCCCATAAA
CCTCTATCAAGTACCCAAATGTGGATGTT
