>Addgene plasmid #70115 | pAG4 | addgene partial sequence | sequence record 133294 | gent-F 5'-tacgtgcaagcagattacgg-3'
AGTTGGGCATACGGGAAGAAGTGATGCACTTTGATATCGACCCAAGTACCGCCACCTAACAATTCGTTCA
AGCCGAGATCAATTCCATTGAGTAAGTTTTTAAGCACATCAGCTTCAAAAGCGCTCTGAAGTTCCTATAC
TTTCTAGAGAATAGGAACTTCGGAATAGGTACTTCAAGATCCCCAATTCGATCGTCCGGGCCGCAAGCTC
CTAGCGGCGGATTTGTCCTACTCAGGAGAGCGTTCACCGACAAACAACAGATAAAACGAAAGGCCCAGTC
TTTCGACTGAGCCTTTCGTTTTATTTGATGCCTCAAGCTAGAGAGTCATTACCCCAGGCGTTTAAGGGCA
CCAATAACTGCCTTAAAAAAATTACGCCCCGCCCTGCCACTCATCGCAGTCTAGCTTGGATTCTCACCAA
TAAAAAACGCCCGGCGGCAACCGAGCGTTCTGAACAAATCCAGATGGAGTTCTGAGGTCATTACTGGATC
TATCAACAGGAGTCCAAGCTCAGCTAATTAAGCTAGCTTATCGATACCGTCGACCTCGAACCCCACGCCC
CTCTTTAATACGACGGGCAATTTGCACTTCAGAAAATGAAGAGTTTGCTTTAGCCATAACAAAAGTCCAG
TATGCTTTTTCACAGCATAACTGGACTGATTTCAGTTTACAACTATTCTGTCTAGTTTAAGACTTTATTG
TCATAGTTTAGATCTATTTTGTTCAGTTTAAGACTTTATTGTCCGCCCACACCCGCTTACGCAGGGCATC
CATTTATTACTCAACCGTAACCGATTT
